Addgene plasmid #21750: Rb379-928/C706F-pGex2TK
Depositing lab: William Kaelin. Depositing organization: Dana-Farber Cancer Institute. Publication: Expression cloning of a cDNA encoding a retinoblastoma-binding protein with E2F-like properties. Kaelin WG, Krek W, Sellers WR, DeCaprio JA, Ajchenbaum F, Fuchs CS, Chittenden T, Li Y, Farnham PJ, Blanar MA. Cell. 1992 Jul 24. 70(2):351-64. 10.1016/0092-8674(92)90108-O PubMed 1638635.
Backbone
  Vector backbone: pGex2TK
  Backbone manufacturer: Pharmacia
  Backbone size w/o insert (bp): 4969
  Vector type: Bacterial Expression
Growth in bacteria
  Bacterial resistance: Ampicillin, 100 μg/mL
  Growth temperature: 37°C
  Growth strain: DH5alpha
  Growth instructions: DH5alpha BL21
  Copy number: High Copy
Gene/Insert
  Gene/Insert name: Rb (alt name: retinoblastoma protein)
  Species: H. sapiens (human)
  Insert size (bp): 1670
  Mutation: deletion mutant ORF contains aa 379-928 of wt Rb cDNA, contains silent mutation at codon 420 (full-length Rb aa R798 (CGG to CGA) introducing an additional EcoR I-site), contains mutation at codon 328 (full-length Rb aa C706F (TCG to TTG) corresponding to a naturally occurring,loss-of-function RB point mutation known to inactivate pocket binding function [Kaye et al., 1990; Kaelin et al., 1991)
  GenBank ID: BC040540
  Entrez Gene: RB1 (a.k.a. OSRC, PPP1R130, RB, p105-Rb, p110-RB1, pRb, pp110)
  Tag / fusion protein: GST (N terminal on backbone)
  Cloning method: Restriction Enzyme; 5′ cloning site BamH I (not destroyed); 3′ cloning site BamH I (not destroyed)
  Sequencing primers: 5′ pGex-5'; 3′ pGex-3'
Terms and licenses: Academic/Nonprofit Terms; Industry Terms: Not Available to Industry
How to cite: Rb379-928/C706F-pGex2TK was a gift from William Kaelin (Addgene plasmid # 21750 ; http://n2t.net/addgene:21750 ; RRID:Addgene_21750)
