[The description below was written by a language model from this plasmid's Addgene catalogue record and pLannotate feature annotations shown in this document.]
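Description:
Rb379-928/C706F-pGex2TK is a bacterial expression plasmid built on the pGex2TK backbone (Pharmacia) that produces a glutathione S-transferase fusion to a C-terminal portion of the human retinoblastoma protein (RB1). It replicates in E. coli from a high-copy ColE1/pMB1-type origin and is selected with ampicillin through the β-lactamase gene. The backbone also carries lacI under the lacIq promoter, together with remnants typical of this vector family (partial rop and bom sequences, and a lac promoter/operator with a lacZα fragment).

Expression is driven by the strong hybrid tac promoter followed by a lac operator. Transcription is therefore repressed by the plasmid-encoded lac repressor and induced with IPTG. The Schistosoma japonicum GST coding sequence lies immediately downstream, and the roughly 1.7 kb RB1 fragment was inserted after it at a BamHI site retained on both sides, giving an N-terminal GST tag. The insert encodes residues 379–928 of wild-type Rb, which the record links to the protein's pocket binding function. It carries the C706F substitution, a naturally occurring loss-of-function point mutation recorded as inactivating that function. A silent change at R798 introduces an additional EcoRI site.

The annotated sequence (about 6.6 kb) is consistent with the stated backbone and insert sizes. The record does not spell out a use, but the construct suits production of GST-Rb protein in E. coli. The associated work was an expression-cloning study of an Rb-binding protein with E2F-like properties, so the mutant would fit as a binding-defective negative control alongside a wild-type GST-Rb pocket fusion in protein interaction assays.
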