Features (pLannotate 1.2.2; 17 found; start..end, strand, type, name):
      6..107     -  CDS            yciV (fragment): RNAAM_ECOLI - Also known as trpH From Escherichia coli (strain K12).
    183..211     +  promoter       tac promoter: strong E. coli promoter; hybrid between the trp and lac UV5 promoters
    219..235     +  protein_bind   lac operator: The lac repressor binds to the lac operator to inhibit transcription in E. coli. This inhibition can be relieved by adding lactose or isopropyl-β-D-thiogalactopyranoside (IPTG). lac repressor encoded by lacI
    258..911     +  CDS            GST26_SCHJA: Experimental evidence at protein level: Swiss-Prot protein existence level 1. GST isoenzymes appear to play a central role in the parasite detoxification system. Other functions are also suspected including a role in increasing the solubility of haematin in the parasite gut. From Schistosoma japonicum (Blood fluke).
    963..2612    +  CDS            RB1 (fragment): RB_HUMAN - Experimental evidence at protein level: Swiss-Prot protein existence level 1. (Microbial infection) In case of viral infections, interactions with SV40 large T antigen, HPV E7 protein or adenovirus E1A protein induce the disassembly of RB1-E2F1 complex thereby disrupting RB1's activity. From Homo sapiens (Human).
   2656..2695    +  CDS            rop (fragment): Rop protein, which maintains plasmids at low copy number; rop
   2797..2837    +  misc_feature   bom (fragment): basis of mobility region from pBR322
   2942..3046    +  promoter       AmpR promoter: bla
   3047..3907    +  CDS            AmpR: β-lactamase; bla; confers resistance to ampicillin, carbenicillin, and related antibiotics
   4078..4666    +  rep_origin     ori: high-copy-number ColE1/pMB1/pBR322/pUC origin of replication
   4852..4903    -  misc_feature   bom (fragment): basis of mobility region from pBR322
   4910..4987    +  promoter       lacIq promoter: lacI (mutant); In the lacIq allele, a single base change in the promoter boosts expression of the lacI gene about 10-fold.
   4988..6070    +  CDS            lacI: lac repressor; lacI; The lac repressor binds to the lac operator to inhibit transcription in E. coli. This inhibition can be relieved by adding lactose or isopropyl-β-D-thiogalactopyranoside (IPTG).
   6083..6104    +  protein_bind   CAP binding site: CAP binding activates transcription in the presence of cAMP. E. coli catabolite activator protein
   6119..6149    +  promoter       lac promoter: promoter for the E. coli lac operon
   6157..6173    +  protein_bind   lac operator: The lac repressor binds to the lac operator to inhibit transcription in E. coli. This inhibition can be relieved by adding lactose or isopropyl-β-D-thiogalactopyranoside (IPTG). lac repressor encoded by lacI
   6193..6366    +  CDS            lacZα: LacZα fragment of β-galactosidase; lacZ fragment
>Addgene plasmid #21750 | Rb379-928/C706F-pGex2TK | depositor full sequence | sequence record 9983 | Author sequence
ACGTTATCGACTGCACGGTGCACCAATGCTTCTGGCGTCAGGCAGCCATCGGAAGCTGTGGTATGGCTGT
GCAGGTCGTAAATCACTGCATAATTCGTGTCGCTCAAGGCGCACTCCCGTTCTGGATAATGTTTTTTGCG
CCGACATCATAACGGTTCTGGCAAATATTCTGAAATGAGCTGTTGACAATTAATCATCGGCTCGTATAAT
GTGTGGAATTGTGAGCGGATAACAATTTCACACAGGAAACAGTATTCATGTCCCCTATACTAGGTTATTG
GAAAATTAAGGGCCTTGTGCAACCCACTCGACTTCTTTTGGAATATCTTGAAGAAAAATATGAAGAGCAT
TTGTATGAGCGCGATGAAGGTGATAAATGGCGAAACAAAAAGTTTGAATTGGGTTTGGAGTTTCCCAATC
TTCCTTATTATATTGATGGTGATGTTAAATTAACACAGTCTATGGCCATCATACGTTATATAGCTGACAA
GCACAACATGTTGGGTGGTTGTCCAAAAGAGCGTGCAGAGATTTCAATGCTTGAAGGAGCGGTTTTGGAT
ATTAGATACGGTGTTTCGAGAATTGCATATAGTAAAGACTTTGAAACTCTCAAAGTTGATTTTCTTAGCA
AGCTACCTGAAATGCTGAAAATGTTCGAAGATCGTTTATGTCATAAAACATATTTAAATGGTGATCATGT
AACCCATCCTGACTTCATGTTGTATGACGCTCTTGATGTTGTTTTATACATGGACCCAATGTGCCTGGAT
GCGTTCCCAAAATTAGTTTGTTTTAAAAAACGTATTGAAGCTATCCCACAAATTGATAAGTACTTGAAAT
CCAGCAAGTATATAGCATGGCCTTTGCAGGGCTGGCAAGCCACGTTTGGTGGTGGCGACCATCCTCCAAA
ATCGGATCTGGTTCCGCGTGGATCTCGTCGTGCATCTGTTGGATCCGCCACCATGAACACTATCCAACAA
TTAATGATGATTTTAAATTCAGCAAGTGATCAACCTTCAGAAAATCTGATTTCCTATTTTAACAACTGCA
CAGTGAATCCAAAAGAAAGTATACTGAAAAGAGTGAAGGATATAGGATACATCTTTAAAGAGAAATTTGC
TAAAGCTGTGGGACAGGGTTGTGTCGAAATTGGATCACAGCGATACAAACTTGGAGTTCGCTTGTATTAC
CGAGTAATGGAATCCATGCTTAAATCAGAAGAAGAACGATTATCCATTCAAAATTTTAGCAAACTTCTGA
ATGACAACATTTTTCATATGTCTTTATTGGCGTGCGCTCTTGAGGTTGTAATGGCCACATATAGCAGAAG
TACATCTCAGAATCTTGATTCTGGAACAGATTTGTCTTTCCCATGGATTCTGAATGTGCTTAATTTAAAA
GCCTTTGATTTTTACAAAGTGATCGAAAGTTTTATCAAAGCAGAAGGCAACTTGACAAGAGAAATGATAA
AACATTTAGAACGATGTGAACATCGAATCATGGAATCCCTTGCATGGCTCTCAGATTCACCTTTATTTGA
TCTTATTAAACAATCAAAGGACCGAGAAGGACCAACTGATCACCTTGAATCTGCTTGTCCTCTTAATCTT
CCTCTCCAGAATAATCACACTGCAGCAGATATGTATCTTTCTCCTGTAAGATCTCCAAAGAAAAAAGGTT
CAACTACGCGTGTAAATTCTACTGCAAATGCAGAGACACAAGCAACCTCAGCCTTCCAGACCCAGAAGCC
ATTGAAATCTACCTCTCTTTCACTGTTTTATAAAAAAGTGTATCGGCTAGCCTATCTCCGGCTAAATACA
CTTTGTGAACGCCTTCTGTCTGAGCACCCAGAATTAGAACATATCATCTGGACCCTTTTCCAGCACACCC
TGCAGAATGAGTATGAACTCATGAGAGACAGGCATTTGGACCAAATTATGATGTTTTCCATGTATGGCAT
ATGCAAAGTGAAGAATATAGACCTTAAATTCAAAATCATTGTAACAGCATACAAGGATCTTCCTCATGCT
GTTCAGGAGACATTCAAACGTGTTTTGATCAAAGAAGAGGAGTATGATTCTATTATAGTATTCTATAACT
CGGTCTTCATGCAGAGACTGAAAACAAATATTTTGCAGTATGCTTCCACCAGGCCCCCTACCTTGTCACC
AATACCTCACATTCCTCGAAGCCCTTACAAGTTTCCTAGTTCACCCTTACGAATTCCTGGAGGGAACATC
TATATTTCACCCCTGAAGAGTCCATATAAAATTTCAGAAGGTCTGCCAACACCAACAAAAATGACTCCAA
GATCAAGAATCTTAGTATCAATTGGTGAATCATTCGGGACTTCTGAGAAGTTCCAGAAAATAAATCAGAT
GGTATGTAACAGCGACCGTGTGCTCAAAAGAAGTGCTGAAGGAAGCAACCCTCCTAAACCACTGAAAAAA
CTACGCTTTGATATTGAAGGATCAGATGAAGCAGATGGAAGTAAACATCTCCCAGGAGAGTCCAAATTTC
AGCAGAAACTGGCAGAAATGACTTCTACTCGAACACGAATGCAAAAGCAGAAAATGAATGATAGCATGGA
TACCTCAAACAAGGAAGAGAAATGAGGATCGGATCCCCGGGAATTCATCGTGACTGACTGACGATCTGCC
TCGCGCGTTTCGGTGATGACGGTGAAAACCTCTGACACATGCAGCTCCCGGAGACGGTCACAGCTTGTCT
GTAAGCGGATGCCGGGAGCAGACAAGCCCGTCAGGGCGCGTCAGCGGGTGTTGGCGGGTGTCGGGGCGCA
GCCATGACCCAGTCACGTAGCGATAGCGGAGTGTATAATTCTTGAAGACGAAAGGGCCTCGTGATACGCC
TATTTTTATAGGTTAATGTCATGATAATAATGGTTTCTTAGACGTCAGGTGGCACTTTTCGGGGAAATGT
GCGCGGAACCCCTATTTGTTTATTTTTCTAAATACATTCAAATATGTATCCGCTCATGAGACAATAACCC
TGATAAATGCTTCAATAATATTGAAAAAGGAAGAGTATGAGTATTCAACATTTCCGTGTCGCCCTTATTC
CCTTTTTTGCGGCATTTTGCCTTCCTGTTTTTGCTCACCCAGAAACGCTGGTGAAAGTAAAAGATGCTGA
AGATCAGTTGGGTGCACGAGTGGGTTACATCGAACTGGATCTCAACAGCGGTAAGATCCTTGAGAGTTTT
CGCCCCGAAGAACGTTTTCCAATGATGAGCACTTTTAAAGTTCTGCTATGTGGCGCGGTATTATCCCGTG
TTGACGCCGGGCAAGAGCAACTCGGTCGCCGCATACACTATTCTCAGAATGACTTGGTTGAGTACTCACC
AGTCACAGAAAAGCATCTTACGGATGGCATGACAGTAAGAGAATTATGCAGTGCTGCCATAACCATGAGT
GATAACACTGCGGCCAACTTACTTCTGACAACGATCGGAGGACCGAAGGAGCTAACCGCTTTTTTGCACA
ACATGGGGGATCATGTAACTCGCCTTGATCGTTGGGAACCGGAGCTGAATGAAGCCATACCAAACGACGA
GCGTGACACCACGATGCCTGCAGCAATGGCAACAACGTTGCGCAAACTATTAACTGGCGAACTACTTACT
CTAGCTTCCCGGCAACAATTAATAGACTGGATGGAGGCGGATAAAGTTGCAGGACCACTTCTGCGCTCGG
CCCTTCCGGCTGGCTGGTTTATTGCTGATAAATCTGGAGCCGGTGAGCGTGGGTCTCGCGGTATCATTGC
AGCACTGGGGCCAGATGGTAAGCCCTCCCGTATCGTAGTTATCTACACGACGGGGAGTCAGGCAACTATG
GATGAACGAAATAGACAGATCGCTGAGATAGGTGCCTCACTGATTAAGCATTGGTAACTGTCAGACCAAG
TTTACTCATATATACTTTAGATTGATTTAAAACTTCATTTTTAATTTAAAAGGATCTAGGTGAAGATCCT
TTTTGATAATCTCATGACCAAAATCCCTTAACGTGAGTTTTCGTTCCACTGAGCGTCAGACCCCGTAGAA
AAGATCAAAGGATCTTCTTGAGATCCTTTTTTTCTGCGCGTAATCTGCTGCTTGCAAACAAAAAAACCAC
CGCTACCAGCGGTGGTTTGTTTGCCGGATCAAGAGCTACCAACTCTTTTTCCGAAGGTAACTGGCTTCAG
CAGAGCGCAGATACCAAATACTGTCCTTCTAGTGTAGCCGTAGTTAGGCCACCACTTCAAGAACTCTGTA
GCACCGCCTACATACCTCGCTCTGCTAATCCTGTTACCAGTGGCTGCTGCCAGTGGCGATAAGTCGTGTC
TTACCGGGTTGGACTCAAGACGATAGTTACCGGATAAGGCGCAGCGGTCGGGCTGAACGGGGGGTTCGTG
CACACAGCCCAGCTTGGAGCGAACGACCTACACCGAACTGAGATACCTACAGCGTGAGCTATGAGAAAGC
GCCACGCTTCCCGAAGGGAGAAAGGCGGACAGGTATCCGGTAAGCGGCAGGGTCGGAACAGGAGAGCGCA
CGAGGGAGCTTCCAGGGGGAAACGCCTGGTATCTTTATAGTCCTGTCGGGTTTCGCCACCTCTGACTTGA
GCGTCGATTTTTGTGATGCTCGTCAGGGGGGCGGAGCCTATGGAAAAACGCCAGCAACGCGGCCTTTTTA
CGGTTCCTGGCCTTTTGCTGGCCTTTTGCTCACATGTTCTTTCCTGCGTTATCCCCTGATTCTGTGGATA
ACCGTATTACCGCCTTTGAGTGAGCTGATACCGCTCGCCGCAGCCGAACGACCGAGCGCAGCGAGTCAGT
GAGCGAGGAAGCGGAAGAGCGCCTGATGCGGTATTTTCTCCTTACGCATCTGTGCGGTATTTCACACCGC
ATAAATTCCGACACCATCGAATGGTGCAAAACCTTTCGCGGTATGGCATGATAGCGCCCGGAAGAGAGTC
AATTCAGGGTGGTGAATGTGAAACCAGTAACGTTATACGATGTCGCAGAGTATGCCGGTGTCTCTTATCA
GACCGTTTCCCGCGTGGTGAACCAGGCCAGCCACGTTTCTGCGAAAACGCGGGAAAAAGTGGAAGCGGCG
ATGGCGGAGCTGAATTACATTCCCAACCGCGTGGCACAACAACTGGCGGGCAAACAGTCGTTGCTGATTG
GCGTTGCCACCTCCAGTCTGGCCCTGCACGCGCCGTCGCAAATTGTCGCGGCGATTAAATCTCGCGCCGA
TCAACTGGGTGCCAGCGTGGTGGTGTCGATGGTAGAACGAAGCGGCGTCGAAGCCTGTAAAGCGGCGGTG
CACAATCTTCTCGCGCAACGCGTCAGTGGGCTGATCATTAACTATCCGCTGGATGACCAGGATGCCATTG
CTGTGGAAGCTGCCTGCACTAATGTTCCGGCGTTATTTCTTGATGTCTCTGACCAGACACCCATCAACAG
TATTATTTTCTCCCATGAAGACGGTACGCGACTGGGCGTGGAGCATCTGGTCGCATTGGGTCACCAGCAA
ATCGCGCTGTTAGCGGGCCCATTAAGTTCTGTCTCGGCGCGTCTGCGTCTGGCTGGCTGGCATAAATATC
TCACTCGCAATCAAATTCAGCCGATAGCGGAACGGGAAGGCGACTGGAGTGCCATGTCCGGTTTTCAACA
AACCATGCAAATGCTGAATGAGGGCATCGTTCCCACTGCGATGCTGGTTGCCAACGATCAGATGGCGCTG
GGCGCAATGCGCGCCATTACCGAGTCCGGGCTGCGCGTTGGTGCGGATATCTCGGTAGTGGGATACGACG
ATACCGAAGACAGCTCATGTTATATCCCGCCGTTAACCACCATCAAACAGGATTTTCGCCTGCTGGGGCA
AACCAGCGTGGACCGCTTGCTGCAACTCTCTCAGGGCCAGGCGGTGAAGGGCAATCAGCTGTTGCCCGTC
TCACTGGTGAAAAGAAAAACCACCCTGGCGCCCAATACGCAAACCGCCTCTCCCCGCGCGTTGGCCGATT
CATTAATGCAGCTGGCACGACAGGTTTCCCGACTGGAAAGCGGGCAGTGAGCGCAACGCAATTAATGTGA
GTTAGCTCACTCATTAGGCACCCCAGGCTTTACACTTTATGCTTCCGGCTCGTATGTTGTGTGGAATTGT
GAGCGGATAACAATTTCACACAGGAAACAGCTATGACCATGATTACGGATTCACTGGCCGTCGTTTTACA
ACGTCGTGACTGGGAAAACCCTGGCGTTACCCAACTTAATCGCCTTGCAGCACATCCCCCTTTCGCCAGC
TGGCGTAATAGCGAAGAGGCCCGCACCGATCGCCCTTCCCAACAGTTGCGCAGCCTGAATGGCGAATGGC
GCTTTGCCTGGTTTCCGGCACCAGAAGCGGTGCCGGAAAGCTGGCTGGAGTGCGATCTTCCTGAGGCCGA
TACTGTCGTCGTCCCCTCAAACTGGCAGATGCACGGTTACGATGCGCCCATCTACACCAACGTAACCTAT
CCCATTACGGTCAATCCGCCGTTTGTTCCCACGGAGAATCCGACGGGTTGTTACTCGCTCACATTTAATG
TTGATGAAAGCTGGCTACAGGAAGGCCAGACGCGAATTATTTTTGATGGCGTTGGAATT
