>Addgene plasmid #21750 | Rb379-928/C706F-pGex2TK | addgene partial sequence | sequence record 27582 | 21750 with hRb-F2 5'-gtgcgctcttgaggttgtaa
CTTGATTCTGGAACAGATTTGTCTTTCCCATGGATTCTGAATGTGCTTAATTTAAAAGCCTTTGATTTTT
ACAAAGTGATCGAAAGTTTTATCAAAGCAGAAGGCAACTTGACAAGAGAAATGATAAAACATTTAGAACG
ATGTGAACATCGAATCATGGAATCCCTTGCATGGCTCTCAGATTCACCTTTATTTGATCTTATTAAACAA
TCAAAGGACCGAGAAGGACCAACTGATCACCTTGAATCTGCTTGTCCTCTTAATCTTCCTCTCCAGAATA
ATCACACTGCAGCAGATATGTATCTTTCTCCTGTAAGATCTCCAAAGAAAAAAGGTTCAACTACGCGTGT
AAATTCTACTGCAAATGCAGAGACACAAGCAACCTCAGCCTTCCAGACCCAGAAGCCATTGAAATCTACC
TCTCTTTCACTGTTTTATAAAAAAGTGTATCGGCTAGCCTATCTCCGGCTAAATACACTTTGTGAACGCC
TTCTGTCTGAGCACCCAGAATTAGAACATATCATCTGGACCCTTTTCCAGCACACCCTGCAGAATGAGTA
TGAACTCATGAGAGACAGGCATTTGGACCAAATTATGATGTTTTCCATGTATGGCATATGCAAAGTGAAG
AATATAGACCTTAAATTCAAAATCATTGTAACAGCATACAAGGATCTTCCTCATGCTGTTCAGGAGACAT
TCAAACGTGTTTTGATCAAAGAAGAGGAGTATGATTCTATTATAGTATTCTATAACTCGGTCTTCATGCA
GAGACTGAAAACAAATATTTTGCAGTATGCTTCCACC
