>Addgene plasmid #21750 | Rb379-928/C706F-pGex2TK | addgene partial sequence | sequence record 27583 | hRb-F 5'-TGAAGGAAGCAACCCTCCTA-3'
NCGCCTTNATATTGAAGGATCAGATGAAGCAGATGGAAGTAAACATCTCCCAGGAGAGTCCAAATTTCAG
CAGAAACTGGCAGAAATGACTTCTACTCGAACACGAATGCAAAAGCAGAAAATGAATGATAGCATGGATA
CCTCAAACAAGGAAGAGAAATGAGGATCCCCGGGAATTCATCGTGACTGACTGACGATCTGCCTCGCGCG
TTTCGGTGATGACGGTGAAAACCTCTGACACATGCAGCTCCCGGAGACGGTCACAGCTTGTCTGTAAGCG
GATGCCGGGAGCAGACAAGCCCGTCAGGGCGCGTCAGCGGGTGTTGGCGGGTGTCGGGGCGCAGCCATGA
CCCAGTCACGTAGCGATAGCGGAGTGTATAATTCTTGAAGACGAAAGGGCCTCGTGATACGCCTATTTTT
ATAGGTTAATGTCATGATAATAATGGTTTCTTAGACGTCAGGTGGCACTTTTCGGGGAAATGTGCGCGGA
ACCCCTATTTGTTTATTTTTCTAAATACATTCAAATATGTATCCGCTCATGAGACAATAACCCTGATAAA
TGCTTCAATAATATTGAAAAAGGAAGAGTATGAGTATTCAACATTTCCGTGTCGCCTTCTTCCCTTTTTT
TGCGGCATTTTGCCTTGCTGTTTTTGCTCACCCAGAAACGCTNGTGAANTAAAANATGNTGAANAAAATC
AGTNGGGTGCACGAGTGGTTACATCGAACTGGATCTCACAGCGTAAATCNTGAGNTTTCGCCCGAAAACG
TTTCCATGAGACNCTTTAAGTCTGCTTGTGCCGTATNTCCNTGTGACNCGGCAGACATCGTCCCCNCCTA
TCCNATGCTGTGATCCCATCNAAA
