>Addgene plasmid #21750 | Rb379-928/C706F-pGex2TK | addgene partial sequence | sequence record 27584 | 21750 with pGEX-3
CGCGCGAGGCAGATCGTCAGTCAGTCACGATGAATTCCCGGGGATCCTCATTTCTCTTCCTTGTTTGAGG
TATCCATGCTATCATTCATTTTCTGCTTTTGCATTCGTGTTCGAGTAGAAGTCATTTCTGCCAGTTTCTG
CTGAAATTTGGACTCTCCTGGGAGATGTTTACTTCCATCTGCTTCATCTGATCCTTCAATATCAAAGCGT
AGTTTTTTCAGTGGTTTAGGAGGGTTGCTTCCTTCAGCACTTCTTTTGAGCACACGGTCGCTGTTACATA
CCATCTGATTTATTTTCTGGAACTTCTCAGAAGTCCCGAATGATTCACCAATTGATACTAAGATTCTTGA
TCTTGGAGTCATTTTTGTTGGTGTTGGCAGACCTTCTGAAATTTTATATGGACTCTTCAGGGGTGAAATA
TAGATGTTCCCTCCAGGAATTCGTAAGGGTGAACTAGGAAACTTGTAAGGGCTTCGAGGAATGTGAGGTA
TTGGTGACAAGGTAGGGGGCCTGGTGGAAGCATACTGCAAAATATTTGTTTTCAGTCTCTGCATGAAGAC
CGAGTTATAGAATACTATAATAGAATCATACTCCTCTTCTTTGATCAAAACACGTTTGAATGTCT
